>Addgene plasmid #37171 | UQ5876 | addgene partial sequence | sequence record 47878 | pEXT20-F1 5'-TACGACGTCACCGATCTGAC
CGGCGGGCGGCAGCGCGCCCTCGCCGAGGCGCCTCTTCAAGATTCCCGTGTACCGGAAGAACCGCGTGAT
CCTGCTCGATCTGAAAGACATCGTGCGCTTTCAGGGCGACGGCCACTACACGACGATCGTGACGCGGGAC
GACCGCTACCTGTCCAATCTTTCACTGGCCGATCTGGAGCTGCGTCTCGACAGCAGCATTTATCTGCGCG
TTCATCGCAGCCATATCGTGAGCCTGCAATATGCGGTGGAGCTGGTCAAACTGGACGAGAGCGTCAATCT
CGTCATGGACGACGCGGAACAGACCCAGGTGCCGGTCAGCCGCTCGCGAACGGCGCAACTGAAGGAACTG
CTCGGTGTGGTCCATCACCATCACCATCACTGATAAGCTTGGCTGTTTTGGCGGATGAGAGAAGAAATTT
CGTCGCCCGCCATAAACTGCCAGGCA
