>Addgene plasmid #37171 | UQ5876 | addgene partial sequence | sequence record 47879 | pRcoM1bs-R 5'-GAGAGGCGGTTTGCGTATT
AGTGAGACGGGCAACAGCTGATTGCCCTTCACCGCCTGGCCCTGAGAGAGTTGCAGCAAGCGGTCCACGC
TGGTTTGCCCCAGCAGGCGAAAATCCTGTTTGATGGTGGTTAACGGCGGGATATAACATGAGCTGTCTTC
GGTATCGTCGTATCCCACTACCGAGATATCCGCACCAACGCGCAGCCCGGACTCGGTAATGGCGCGCATT
GCGCCCAGCGCCATCTGATCGTTGGCAACCAGCATCGCAGTGGGAACGATGCCCTCATTCAGCATTTGCA
TGGTTTGTTGAAAACCGGACATGGCACTCCAGTCGCCTTCCCGTTCCGCTATCGGCTGAATTTGATTGCG
AGTGAGATATTTATGCCAGCCAGCCAGACGCAGACGCGCCGAGACAGAACTTAATGGGCCCGCTAACAGC
GCGATTTGCTGGTGACCCAATGCGACCAGATGCTCCACGCCCAGTCGCGTACCGTCTTCATGGGAGAAAA
TAATACTGTTGATGGGTGTCTGGTCAGAGACATCAAGAAATAACGCCGGAACATTAGTGCAGGCAGCTTC
CACAGCAATGGCATCCTGGTCATCCAGCGGATAGTTAATGATCAGCCCACTGACGCGTTGCGCGAGAAGA
TTGTGCACCGCCGCTTTACAGGCTTCGACGCCGCTTCGTTCTACCATCGACACCACCACGCTGGCACCCA
GTTGATCGGCGCGAGATTTAATCGCCGCGACAATTTGCGACGGCGCGTGCAGGGCCAGACTGGAGGTGGC
AACGCCAATCAGCAACGACTGTTTGCCCGCCAGTTGTTGTGCCACGCGGTTGGGAATGTAATTCAGCTCC
GCCATCGCCGCTTCCACTTTTTCCCGCGTTTTCGCAGAAACGTGGCTGGCCTGGTTCACCACGCGGGAAA
CGGTCTGATAAGAGACACCGGCATACTCTGCGACATCGTATAACGTTACTGGGTTTCACATTCACCACCC
TG
