>Addgene plasmid #37171 | UQ5876 | addgene partial sequence | sequence record 51398 | M13pUC-rev 5'-AGCGGATAACAATTTCACACAGG-3'
AATCGTCTGAGCCCGCTTCCGTATCGGCGGCCGAGCGCCGCGCGGAGACGTTCCAGCACAAGCTCGAGCA
GTTCAATCCGGGGATCGTCTGGCTGGACCAGCACGGCCGCGTCACGGCATTCAACGACGTCGCGCTGCAA
ATTCTCGGGCCGGCCGGCGAGCAATCGCTAGGCGTGGCGCAGGATAGTCTGTTCGGCATCGACGTGGTGC
AACTGCACCCGGAGAAAAGCCGCGACAAGCTGCGCTTCCTGCTGCAGTCGAAAGACGTGGGTGGCTGCCC
GGTCAAGTCGCCGCCGCCGGTGGCGATGATGATCAATATTCCCGACCGGATCCTGATGATCAAGGTGTCC
AGCATGATCGCCGCCGGCGGCGCGTGCGGCACCTGCATGATCTTCTACGACGTCACCGATCTGACCACCG
AGCCCTCCGGCCTGCCGGCGGGCGGCAGCGCGCCCTCGCCGAGGCGCCTCTTCAAGATTCCCGTGTACCG
GAAGAACCGCGTGATCCTGCTCGATCTGAAAGACATCGTGCGCTTTCAGGGCGACGGCCACTACACGACG
ATCGTGACGCGGGACGACCGCTACCTGTCCAATCTTTCACTGGCCGATCTGGAGCTGCGTCTCGACAGCA
GCATTTATCTGCGCGTTCATCGCAGCCATATCGTGAGCCTGCAATATGCGGTGGAGCTGGTCAAACTGGA
CGAGAGCGTCAATCTCGTCATGGACGACGCGGAACAGACCCAGGTGCCGGTCAGCCGCTCGCGAACGGCG
CAACTTGAAGGAACTGCTCGGTGTGGTCCATCAC
