[The description below was written by a language model from this plasmid's Addgene catalogue record.]
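Description:
UQ5876 is not a single plasmid but an Escherichia coli strain carrying two compatible plasmids that together form an in vivo reporter system for the transcription factor RcoM1. The host is the chloramphenicol-resistant strain UQ5853, into which pUX3009 and pUX2410 have been introduced. pUX3009 is recorded as the low-copy partner and confers kanamycin and spectinomycin resistance. pUX2410 is the high-copy partner and confers ampicillin resistance. Both plasmids can be maintained together by selecting with ampicillin plus kanamycin. The record does not state the origins of replication, the sizes of the plasmids or the cloning method, and no feature table is provided.

pUX3009 carries the reporter, a coxM1′::lacZ fusion in which the coxM1 promoter region drives β-galactosidase. This version of the fusion contains the RcoM binding sites designated "d + e + f", which suggests it is one of a series of constructs differing in which binding sites are included. pUX2410 supplies the regulator, expressing Burkholderia xenovorans RcoM1 with a C-terminal 6×His tag, which would also allow detection or affinity purification of the protein. The promoter driving RcoM1 expression is not stated, although one of the listed sequencing primers is named for pEXT20, hinting at a related expression vector.

In use, RcoM1 made from one plasmid acts on its binding sites upstream of lacZ on the other, so β-galactosidase activity reports RcoM1-dependent transcriptional activation. The strain is therefore suited to dissecting how individual binding sites in the coxM1 promoter contribute to RcoM1-mediated regulation.
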