Addgene plasmid #37171: UQ5876
Depositing lab: Gary Roberts. Depositing organization: University of Wisconsin, Madison.
Backbone
  Vector backbone: pUX3009 AND pUX2410
Growth in bacteria
  Bacterial resistance: Ampicillin and Kanamycin, 100 & 50 μg/mL
  Growth temperature: 37°C
  Growth strain: E. Coli UQ5853
  Growth instructions: Copy number: pUX2410 High / pUX3009 Low
  Copy number: Unknown
Gene/Insert
  Gene/Insert name: coxM1′::lacZ reporter system with RcoM binding sites "d + e + f" AND RcoM1 with C-term 6xHIS tag
  Cloning method: Unknown
  Sequencing primers: 5′ pEXT20-F1; 3′ pRcoM1bs-R
Terms and licenses: Academic/Nonprofit Terms; Industry Terms: Not Available to Industry
Depositor comments: This is Roberts lab strain UQ5853 (Addgene #37159) containing Roberts lab plasmids pUX3009 (coxM1′::lacZ reporter system with binding sites “d + e + f”) AND pUX2410 (for expression of Burkholderia xenovorans RcoM1 protein + C-terminal 6×His tag). Strain is CmR, pUX3009 is KanR and SpecR, pUX2410 is AmpR. Can be grown in Amp + Kan. For strain usage see attached pdf.
How to cite: UQ5876 was a gift from Gary Roberts (Addgene plasmid # 37171)
